Addgene plasmid #239296: LentiCRISPR-B_sgRNA_C1D (pP18(T)_B9-AVA4070)
Purpose: Lentiviral vector expressing Cas9-P2A-Blasticidin and an sgRNA targeting C1D
Depositing lab: Andrei Alexandrov. Depositing organization: Clemson University. Publication: Identification of human pathways acting on nuclear non-coding RNAs using the Mirror forward genetic approach. Che R, Panah M, Mirani B, Knowles K, Ostapovich A, Majumdar D, Chen X, DeSimone J, White W, Noonan M, Luo H, Alexandrov A. Nat Commun. 2025 May 22;16(1):4741. doi: 10.1038/s41467-025-59998-3. PubMed 40399278.
Backbone
  Vector backbone: LentiCRISPR-B
  Vector type: Lentiviral, CRISPR
  Selectable markers: Blasticidin
Growth in bacteria
  Bacterial resistance: Ampicillin, 100 μg/mL
  Growth temperature: 37°C
  Growth strain: NEB Stable
  Copy number: High Copy
Gene/Insert
  Gene/Insert name: U6-driven sgRNA targeting C1D
  gRNA/shRNA sequence: GTAGTTTATTTGGCAACCCA
  Species: H. sapiens (human)
  Entrez Gene: C1D (a.k.a. LRP1, Rrp47, SUN-CoR, SUNCOR, hC1D)
  Cloning method: Gibson Cloning
  Sequencing primers: 5′ CGTGACGTAGAAAGTAATAATTTCTTGGGTAG
Terms and licenses: Academic/Nonprofit Terms; Industry Terms: Not Available to Industry
Depositor comments: Please visit https://doi.org/10.1101/2024.09.26.615073 for bioRxiv preprint.
How to cite: LentiCRISPR-B_sgRNA_C1D (pP18(T)_B9-AVA4070) was a gift from Andrei Alexandrov (Addgene plasmid # 239296 ; http://n2t.net/addgene:239296 ; RRID:Addgene_239296)
