[The description below was written by a language model from this plasmid's Addgene catalogue record and pLannotate feature annotations shown in this document.]
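Description:
LentiCRISPR-B_sgRNA_C1D (pP18(T)_B9-AVA4070) is an all-in-one lentiviral CRISPR vector of about 11.4 kb, built on the LentiCRISPR-B backbone, that delivers Streptococcus pyogenes Cas9, a blasticidin resistance gene and a single guide RNA directed against human C1D (also known as Rrp47). It is propagated in E. coli as a high-copy plasmid through a ColE1/pUC-type origin with ampicillin selection (AmpR). The backbone also carries an f1 origin, an SV40 origin and poly(A) signal, and remnants of lac and T7/T3 promoter elements that play no role in the payload.

The viral portion has a third-generation, self-inactivating layout. An RSV promoter replaces the U3 region upstream of a truncated HIV-1 5' LTR, followed by the Ψ packaging signal with a gag fragment, the RRE for Rev-dependent export of the genomic RNA, a cPPT/CTS, and a ΔU3 3' LTR that silences LTR-driven transcription after integration. Between the LTRs sit two expression units. A human U6 RNA polymerase III promoter drives the C1D-targeting spacer fused to the SpCas9 gRNA scaffold; the guide was inserted by Gibson cloning. Downstream, the EF-1α core promoter drives Cas9, which the annotation software splits into N- and C-terminal halves although they are contiguous. Cas9 is linked to blasticidin S deaminase, according to the catalogue by a P2A peptide, so both proteins come from one transcript. A WPRE follows to enhance expression.

After packaging and transduction, blasticidin selects cells carrying the integrated cassette, allowing Cas9-mediated disruption of C1D. The associated publication concerns a forward genetic approach for identifying human pathways that act on nuclear non-coding RNAs.
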