Features (pLannotate 1.2.2; 29 found; start..end, strand, type, name):
      5..231     +  promoter       RSV promoter: Rous sarcoma virus enhancer/promoter
    232..412     +  LTR            5' LTR (truncated): truncated 5' long terminal repeat (LTR) from HIV-1
    459..584     +  misc_feature   HIV-1 Ψ: packaging signal of human immunodeficiency virus type 1
    568..931     +  CDS            HIV-1 gag (fragment): gag protein from human immunodeficiency virus 1; gag
   1077..1310    +  misc_feature   RRE: The Rev response element (RRE) of HIV-1 allows for Rev-dependent mRNA export from the nucleus to the cytoplasm.
   1687..1713    +  CDS            Rev (fragment): human immunodeficiency virus 1 (HIV-1) Rev protein; rev; enhances nuclear export of unspliced and incompletely spliced viral mRNAs
   1717..1957    +  promoter       U6 promoter: RNA polymerase III promoter for human U6 snRNA
   1987..2062    +  misc_RNA       gRNA scaffold: guide RNA scaffold for the Streptococcus pyogenes CRISPR/Cas9 system
   2110..2227    +  misc_feature   cPPT/CTS: central polypurine tract and central termination sequence of HIV-1
   2296..2507    +  promoter       EF-1α core promoter: core promoter for human elongation factor EF-1α
   2611..4212    +  CDS            Cas9(N): N-terminal portion of Streptococcus pyogenes Cas9 (Zetsche et al., 2015)
   4213..6711    +  CDS            Cas9(C): C-terminal portion of Streptococcus pyogenes Cas9 (Zetsche et al., 2015)
   6832..7230    +  CDS            BSD: blasticidin S deaminase; Aspergillus terreus BSD; confers resistance to blasticidin
   7246..7834    +  misc_feature   WPRE: woodchuck hepatitis virus posttranscriptional regulatory element
   7885..7904    +  misc_feature   cPPT/CTS (fragment): central polypurine tract and central termination sequence of HIV-1
   7906..8139    +  LTR            3' LTR (ΔU3): self-inactivating 3' long terminal repeat (LTR) from HIV-1
   8217..8338    +  polyA_signal   SV40 poly(A) signal: SV40 polyadenylation signal
   8378..8513    +  rep_origin     SV40 ori: SV40 origin of replication
   8534..8552    -  promoter       T7 promoter: promoter for bacteriophage T7 RNA polymerase
   8560..8715    +  CDS            lacZα (fragment): LacZα fragment of β-galactosidase; lacZ fragment
   8720..9148    +  rep_origin     f1 ori (sequence partly withheld): f1 bacteriophage origin of replication; arrow indicates direction of (+) strand synthesis
   9201..9305    +  promoter       AmpR promoter: bla
   9306..10166   +  CDS            AmpR: β-lactamase; bla; confers resistance to ampicillin, carbenicillin, and related antibiotics
  10337..10925   +  rep_origin     ori: high-copy-number ColE1/pMB1/pBR322/pUC origin of replication
  11108..11200   +  CDS            lacI (fragment): lac repressor; lacI; The lac repressor binds to the lac operator to inhibit transcription in E. coli. This inhibition can be relieved by adding lactose or isopropyl-β-D-thiogalactopyranoside (IPTG).
  11213..11234   +  protein_bind   CAP binding site: CAP binding activates transcription in the presence of cAMP. E. coli catabolite activator protein
  11249..11279   +  promoter       lac promoter: promoter for the E. coli lac operon
  11283..11305   +  protein_bind   lac operator (fragment): The lac repressor binds to the lac operator to inhibit transcription in E. coli. This inhibition can be relieved by adding lactose or isopropyl-β-D-thiogalactopyranoside (IPTG). lac repressor encoded by lacI
  11348..11366   +  promoter       T3 promoter: promoter for bacteriophage T3 RNA polymerase
>Addgene plasmid #239296 | LentiCRISPR-B_sgRNA_C1D (pP18(T)_B9-AVA4070) | addgene full sequence | sequence record 479165 | Addgene NGS Result
TTAATGTAGTCTTATGCAATACTCTTGTAGTCTTGCAACATGGTAACGATGAGTTAGCAACATGCCTTAC
AAGGAGAGAAAAAGCACCGTGCATGCCGATTGGTGGAAGTAAGGTGGTACGATCGTGCCTTATTAGGAAG
GCAACAGACGGGTCTGACATGGATTGGACGAACCACTGAATTGCCGCATTGCAGAGATATTGTATTTAAG
TGCCTAGCTCGATACATAAACGGGTCTCTCTGGTTAGACCAGATCTGAGCCTGGGAGCTCTCTGGCTAAC
TAGGGAACCCACTGCTTAAGCCTCAATAAAGCTTGCCTTGAGTGCTTCAAGTAGTGTGTGCCCGTCTGTT
GTGTGACTCTGGTAACTAGAGATCCCTCAGACCCTTTTAGTCAGTGTGGAAAATCTCTAGCAGTGGCGCC
CGAACAGGGACTTGAAAGCGAAAGGGAAACCAGAGGAGCTCTCTCGACGCAGGACTCGGCTTGCTGAAGC
GCGCACGGCAAGAGGCGAGGGGCGGCGACTGGTGAGTACGCCAAAAATTTTGACTAGCGGAGGCTAGAAG
GAGAGAGATGGGTGCGAGAGCGTCAGTATTAAGCGGGGGAGAATTAGATCGCGATGGGAAAAAATTCGGT
TAAGGCCAGGGGGAAAGAAAAAATATAAATTAAAACATATAGTATGGGCAAGCAGGGAGCTAGAACGATT
CGCAGTTAATCCTGGCCTGTTAGAAACATCAGAAGGCTGTAGACAAATACTGGGACAGCTACAACCATCC
CTTCAGACAGGATCAGAAGAACTTAGATCATTATATAATACAGTAGCAACCCTCTATTGTGTGCATCAAA
GGATAGAGATAAAAGACACCAAGGAAGCTTTAGACAAGATAGAGGAAGAGCAAAACAAAAGTAAGACCAC
CGCACAGCAAGCGGCCGCTGATCTTCAGACCTGGAGGAGGAGATATGAGGGACAATTGGAGAAGTGAATT
ATATAAATATAAAGTAGTAAAAATTGAACCATTAGGAGTAGCACCCACCAAGGCAAAGAGAAGAGTGGTG
CAGAGAGAAAAAAGAGCAGTGGGAATAGGAGCTTTGTTCCTTGGGTTCTTGGGAGCAGCAGGAAGCACTA
TGGGCGCAGCGTCAATGACGCTGACGGTACAGGCCAGACAATTATTGTCTGGTATAGTGCAGCAGCAGAA
CAATTTGCTGAGGGCTATTGAGGCGCAACAGCATCTGTTGCAACTCACAGTCTGGGGCATCAAGCAGCTC
CAGGCAAGAATCCTGGCTGTGGAAAGATACCTAAAGGATCAACAGCTCCTGGGGATTTGGGGTTGCTCTG
GAAAACTCATTTGCACCACTGCTGTGCCTTGGAATGCTAGTTGGAGTAATAAATCTCTGGAACAGATTTG
GAATCACACGACCTGGATGGAGTGGGACAGAGAAATTAACAATTACACAAGCTTAATACACTCCTTAATT
GAAGAATCGCAAAACCAGCAAGAAAAGAATGAACAAGAATTATTGGAATTAGATAAATGGGCAAGTTTGT
GGAATTGGTTTAACATAACAAATTGGCTGTGGTATATAAAATTATTCATAATGATAGTAGGAGGCTTGGT
AGGTTTAAGAATAGTTTTTGCTGTACTTTCTATAGTGAATAGAGTTAGGCAGGGATATTCACCATTATCG
TTTCAGACCCACCTCCCAACCCCGAGGGGACCCAGAGAGGGCCTATTTCCCATGATTCCTTCATATTTGC
ATATACGATACAAGGCTGTTAGAGAGATAATTAGAATTAATTTGACTGTAAACACAAAGATATTAGTACA
AAATACGTGACGTAGAAAGTAATAATTTCTTGGGTAGTTTGCAGTTTTAAAATTATGTTTTAAAATGGAC
TATCATATGCTTACCGTAACTTGAAAGTATTTCGATTTCTTGGCTTTATATATCTTGTGGAAAGGACGAA
ACACCGGTAGTTTATTTGGCAACCCAGTTTTAGAGCTAGAAATAGCAAGTTAAAATAAGGCTAGTCCGTT
ATCAACTTGAAAAAGTGGCACCGAGTCGGTGCTTTTTTGAATTCTAGATCTTGAGACAAATGGCAGTATT
CATCCACAATTTTAAAAGAAAAGGGGGGATTGGGGGGTACAGTGCAGGGGAAAGAATAGTAGACATAATA
GCAACAGACATACAAACTAAAGAATTACAAAAACAAATTACAAAAATTCAAAATTTTCGGGTTTATTACA
GGGACAGCAGAGATCCACTTTGGCGCCGGCTCGAGTGGCTCCGGTGCCCGTCAGTGGGCAGAGCGCACAT
CGCCCACAGTCCCCGAGAAGTTGGGGGGAGGGGTCGGCAATTGAACCGGTGCCTAGAGAAGGTGGCGCGG
GGTAAACTGGGAAAGTGATGTCGTGTACTGGCTCCGCCTTTTTCCCGAGGGTGGGGGAGAACCGTATATA
AGTGCAGTAGTCGCCGTGAACGTTCTTTTTCGCAACGGGTTTGCCGCCAGAACACAGGTGTCGTGACGCG
GGATCCGCCACCATGGATTACAAAGACGATGACGATAAGATGGCCCCAAAGAAGAAGCGGAAGGTCGGTA
TCCACGGAGTCCCAGCAGCCGACAAGAAGTACAGCATCGGCCTGGACATCGGCACCAACTCTGTGGGCTG
GGCCGTGATCACCGACGAGTACAAGGTGCCCAGCAAGAAATTCAAGGTGCTGGGCAACACCGACCGGCAC
AGCATCAAGAAGAACCTGATCGGAGCCCTGCTGTTCGACAGCGGCGAAACAGCCGAGGCCACCCGGCTGA
AGAGAACCGCCAGAAGAAGATACACCAGACGGAAGAACCGGATCTGCTATCTGCAAGAGATCTTCAGCAA
CGAGATGGCCAAGGTGGACGACAGCTTCTTCCACAGACTGGAAGAGTCCTTCCTGGTGGAAGAGGATAAG
AAGCACGAGCGGCACCCCATCTTCGGCAACATCGTGGACGAGGTGGCCTACCACGAGAAGTACCCCACCA
TCTACCACCTGAGAAAGAAACTGGTGGACAGCACCGACAAGGCCGACCTGCGGCTGATCTATCTGGCCCT
GGCCCACATGATCAAGTTCCGGGGCCACTTCCTGATCGAGGGCGACCTGAACCCCGACAACAGCGACGTG
GACAAGCTGTTCATCCAGCTGGTGCAGACCTACAACCAGCTGTTCGAGGAAAACCCCATCAACGCCAGCG
GCGTGGACGCCAAGGCCATCCTGTCTGCCAGACTGAGCAAGAGCAGACGGCTGGAAAATCTGATCGCCCA
GCTGCCCGGCGAGAAGAAGAATGGCCTGTTCGGAAACCTGATTGCCCTGAGCCTGGGCCTGACCCCCAAC
TTCAAGAGCAACTTCGACCTGGCCGAGGATGCCAAACTGCAGCTGAGCAAGGACACCTACGACGACGACC
TGGACAACCTGCTGGCCCAGATCGGCGACCAGTACGCCGACCTGTTTCTGGCCGCCAAGAACCTGTCCGA
CGCCATCCTGCTGAGCGACATCCTGAGAGTGAACACCGAGATCACCAAGGCCCCCCTGAGCGCCTCTATG
ATCAAGAGATACGACGAGCACCACCAGGACCTGACCCTGCTGAAAGCTCTCGTGCGGCAGCAGCTGCCTG
AGAAGTACAAAGAGATTTTCTTCGACCAGAGCAAGAACGGCTACGCCGGCTACATTGACGGCGGAGCCAG
CCAGGAAGAGTTCTACAAGTTCATCAAGCCCATCCTGGAAAAGATGGACGGCACCGAGGAACTGCTCGTG
AAGCTGAACAGAGAGGACCTGCTGCGGAAGCAGCGGACCTTCGACAACGGCAGCATCCCCCACCAGATCC
ACCTGGGAGAGCTGCACGCCATTCTGCGGCGGCAGGAAGATTTTTACCCATTCCTGAAGGACAACCGGGA
AAAGATCGAGAAGATCCTGACCTTCCGCATCCCCTACTACGTGGGCCCTCTGGCCAGGGGAAACAGCAGA
TTCGCCTGGATGACCAGAAAGAGCGAGGAAACCATCACCCCCTGGAACTTCGAGGAAGTGGTGGACAAGG
GCGCTTCCGCCCAGAGCTTCATCGAGCGGATGACCAACTTCGATAAGAACCTGCCCAACGAGAAGGTGCT
GCCCAAGCACAGCCTGCTGTACGAGTACTTCACCGTGTATAACGAGCTGACCAAAGTGAAATACGTGACC
GAGGGAATGAGAAAGCCCGCCTTCCTGAGCGGCGAGCAGAAAAAGGCCATCGTGGACCTGCTGTTCAAGA
CCAACCGGAAAGTGACCGTGAAGCAGCTGAAAGAGGACTACTTCAAGAAAATCGAGTGCTTCGACTCCGT
GGAAATCTCCGGCGTGGAAGATCGGTTCAACGCCTCCCTGGGCACATACCACGATCTGCTGAAAATTATC
AAGGACAAGGACTTCCTGGACAATGAGGAAAACGAGGACATTCTGGAAGATATCGTGCTGACCCTGACAC
TGTTTGAGGACAGAGAGATGATCGAGGAACGGCTGAAAACCTATGCCCACCTGTTCGACGACAAAGTGAT
GAAGCAGCTGAAGCGGCGGAGATACACCGGCTGGGGCAGGCTGAGCCGGAAGCTGATCAACGGCATCCGG
GACAAGCAGTCCGGCAAGACAATCCTGGATTTCCTGAAGTCCGACGGCTTCGCCAACAGAAACTTCATGC
AGCTGATCCACGACGACAGCCTGACCTTTAAAGAGGACATCCAGAAAGCCCAGGTGTCCGGCCAGGGCGA
TAGCCTGCACGAGCACATTGCCAATCTGGCCGGCAGCCCCGCCATTAAGAAGGGCATCCTGCAGACAGTG
AAGGTGGTGGACGAGCTCGTGAAAGTGATGGGCCGGCACAAGCCCGAGAACATCGTGATCGAAATGGCCA
GAGAGAACCAGACCACCCAGAAGGGACAGAAGAACAGCCGCGAGAGAATGAAGCGGATCGAAGAGGGCAT
CAAAGAGCTGGGCAGCCAGATCCTGAAAGAACACCCCGTGGAAAACACCCAGCTGCAGAACGAGAAGCTG
TACCTGTACTACCTGCAGAATGGGCGGGATATGTACGTGGACCAGGAACTGGACATCAACCGGCTGTCCG
ACTACGATGTGGACCATATCGTGCCTCAGAGCTTTCTGAAGGACGACTCCATCGACAACAAGGTGCTGAC
CAGAAGCGACAAGAACCGGGGCAAGAGCGACAACGTGCCCTCCGAAGAGGTCGTGAAGAAGATGAAGAAC
TACTGGCGGCAGCTGCTGAACGCCAAGCTGATTACCCAGAGAAAGTTCGACAATCTGACCAAGGCCGAGA
GAGGCGGCCTGAGCGAACTGGATAAGGCCGGCTTCATCAAGAGACAGCTGGTGGAAACCCGGCAGATCAC
AAAGCACGTGGCACAGATCCTGGACTCCCGGATGAACACTAAGTACGACGAGAATGACAAGCTGATCCGG
GAAGTGAAAGTGATCACCCTGAAGTCCAAGCTGGTGTCCGATTTCCGGAAGGATTTCCAGTTTTACAAAG
TGCGCGAGATCAACAACTACCACCACGCCCACGACGCCTACCTGAACGCCGTCGTGGGAACCGCCCTGAT
CAAAAAGTACCCTAAGCTGGAAAGCGAGTTCGTGTACGGCGACTACAAGGTGTACGACGTGCGGAAGATG
ATCGCCAAGAGCGAGCAGGAAATCGGCAAGGCTACCGCCAAGTACTTCTTCTACAGCAACATCATGAACT
TTTTCAAGACCGAGATTACCCTGGCCAACGGCGAGATCCGGAAGCGGCCTCTGATCGAGACAAACGGCGA
AACCGGGGAGATCGTGTGGGATAAGGGCCGGGATTTTGCCACCGTGCGGAAAGTGCTGAGCATGCCCCAA
GTGAATATCGTGAAAAAGACCGAGGTGCAGACAGGCGGCTTCAGCAAAGAGTCTATCCTGCCCAAGAGGA
ACAGCGATAAGCTGATCGCCAGAAAGAAGGACTGGGACCCTAAGAAGTACGGCGGCTTCGACAGCCCCAC
CGTGGCCTATTCTGTGCTGGTGGTGGCCAAAGTGGAAAAGGGCAAGTCCAAGAAACTGAAGAGTGTGAAA
GAGCTGCTGGGGATCACCATCATGGAAAGAAGCAGCTTCGAGAAGAATCCCATCGACTTTCTGGAAGCCA
AGGGCTACAAAGAAGTGAAAAAGGACCTGATCATCAAGCTGCCTAAGTACTCCCTGTTCGAGCTGGAAAA
CGGCCGGAAGAGAATGCTGGCCTCTGCCGGCGAACTGCAGAAGGGAAACGAACTGGCCCTGCCCTCCAAA
TATGTGAACTTCCTGTACCTGGCCAGCCACTATGAGAAGCTGAAGGGCTCCCCCGAGGATAATGAGCAGA
AACAGCTGTTTGTGGAACAGCACAAGCACTACCTGGACGAGATCATCGAGCAGATCAGCGAGTTCTCCAA
GAGAGTGATCCTGGCCGACGCTAATCTGGACAAAGTGCTGTCCGCCTACAACAAGCACCGGGATAAGCCC
ATCAGAGAGCAGGCCGAGAATATCATCCACCTGTTTACCCTGACCAATCTGGGAGCCCCTGCCGCCTTCA
AGTACTTTGACACCACCATCGACCGGAAGAGGTACACCAGCACCAAAGAGGTGCTGGACGCCACCCTGAT
CCACCAGAGCATCACCGGCCTGTACGAGACACGGATCGACCTGTCTCAGCTGGGAGGCGACAAGCGTCCT
GCTGCTACTAAGAAAGCTGGTCAAGCTAAGAAAAAGAAAGCTAGCGGCAGCGGCGCCACCAACTTCAGCC
TGCTGAAGCAGGCCGGCGACGTGGAGGAGAACCCCGGCCCCATGGCCAAGCCTTTGTCTCAAGAAGAATC
CACCCTCATTGAAAGAGCAACGGCTACAATCAACAGCATCCCCATCTCTGAAGACTACAGCGTCGCCAGC
GCAGCTCTCTCTAGCGACGGCCGCATCTTCACTGGTGTCAATGTATATCATTTTACTGGGGGACCTTGTG
CAGAACTCGTGGTGCTGGGCACTGCTGCTGCTGCGGCAGCTGGCAACCTGACTTGTATCGTCGCGATCGG
AAATGAGAACAGGGGCATCTTGAGCCCCTGCGGACGGTGCCGACAGGTGCTTCTCGATCTGCATCCTGGG
ATCAAAGCCATAGTGAAGGACAGTGATGGACAGCCGACGGCAGTTGGGATTCGTGAATTGCTGCCCTCTG
GTTATGTGTGGGAGGGCTAAACGCGTTAAGTCGACAATCAACCTCTGGATTACAAAATTTGTGAAAGATT
GACTGGTATTCTTAACTATGTTGCTCCTTTTACGCTATGTGGATACGCTGCTTTAATGCCTTTGTATCAT
GCTATTGCTTCCCGTATGGCTTTCATTTTCTCCTCCTTGTATAAATCCTGGTTGCTGTCTCTTTATGAGG
AGTTGTGGCCCGTTGTCAGGCAACGTGGCGTGGTGTGCACTGTGTTTGCTGACGCAACCCCCACTGGTTG
GGGCATTGCCACCACCTGTCAGCTCCTTTCCGGGACTTTCGCTTTCCCCCTCCCTATTGCCACGGCGGAA
CTCATCGCCGCCTGCCTTGCCCGCTGCTGGACAGGGGCTCGGCTGTTGGGCACTGACAATTCCGTGGTGT
TGTCGGGGAAATCATCGTCCTTTCCTTGGCTGCTCGCCTGTGTTGCCACCTGGATTCTGCGCGGGACGTC
CTTCTGCTACGTCCCTTCGGCCCTCAATCCAGCGGACCTTCCTTCCCGCGGCCTGCTGCCGGCTCTGCGG
CCTCTTCCGCGTCTTCGCCTTCGCCCTCAGACGAGTCGGATCTCCCTTTGGGCCGCCTCCCCGCGTCGAC
TTTAAGACCAATGACTTACAAGGCAGCTGTAGATCTTAGCCACTTTTTAAAAGAAAAGGGGGGACTGGAA
GGGCTAATTCACTCCCAACGAAGACAAGATCTGCTTTTTGCTTGTACTGGGTCTCTCTGGTTAGACCAGA
TCTGAGCCTGGGAGCTCTCTGGCTAACTAGGGAACCCACTGCTTAAGCCTCAATAAAGCTTGCCTTGAGT
GCTTCAAGTAGTGTGTGCCCGTCTGTTGTGTGACTCTGGTAACTAGAGATCCCTCAGACCCTTTTAGTCA
GTGTGGAAAATCTCTAGCAGTACGTATAGTAGTTCATGTCATCTTATTATTCAGTATTTATAACTTGCAA
AGAAATGAATATCAGAGAGTGAGAGGAACTTGTTTATTGCAGCTTATAATGGTTACAAATAAAGCAATAG
CATCACAAATTTCACAAATAAAGCATTTTTTTCACTGCATTCTAGTTGTGGTTTGTCCAAACTCATCAAT
GTATCTTATCATGTCTGGCTCTAGCTATCCCGCCCCTAACTCCGCCCATCCCGCCCCTAACTCCGCCCAG
TTCCGCCCATTCTCCGCCCCATGGCTGACTAATTTTTTTTATTTATGCAGAGGCCGAGGCCGCCTCGGCC
TCTGAGCTATTCCAGAAGTAGTGAGGAGGCTTTTTTGGAGGCCTAGGGACGTACCCAATTCGCCCTATAG
TGAGTCGTATTACGCGCGCTCACTGGCCGTCGTTTTACAACGTCGTGACTGGGAAAACCCTGGCGTTACC
CAACTTAATCGCCTTGCAGCACATCCCCCTTTCGCCAGCTGGCGTAATAGCGAAGAGGCCCGCACCGATC
GCCCTTCCCAACAGTTGCGCAGCCTGAATGGCGAATGGG
[124 nt withheld, positions 8720-8843]
C
[91 nt withheld, positions 8845-8935]
A
[49 nt withheld, positions 8937-8985]
CCTTTGACGTTGGAGTCCACGTTCTTT
[37 nt withheld, positions 9013-9049]
ACCCTATCTCGGTCTATTCTTTTGATTTATAAGGGATTTTGCCGATTTCGGCCTATTGGTTAAAAAATGA
GCTGATTTAACAAAAATTTAACGCGAATTTTAACAAAATATTAACGCTTACAATTTAGGTGGCACTTTTC
GGGGAAATGTGCGCGGAACCCCTATTTGTTTATTTTTCTAAATACATTCAAATATGTATCCGCTCATGAG
ACAATAACCCTGATAAATGCTTCAATAATATTGAAAAAGGAAGAGTATGAGTATTCAACATTTCCGTGTC
GCCCTTATTCCCTTTTTTGCGGCATTTTGCCTTCCTGTTTTTGCTCACCCAGAAACGCTGGTGAAAGTAA
AAGATGCTGAAGATCAGTTGGGTGCACGAGTGGGTTACATCGAACTGGATCTCAACAGCGGTAAGATCCT
TGAGAGTTTTCGCCCCGAAGAACGTTTTCCAATGATGAGCACTTTTAAAGTTCTGCTATGTGGCGCGGTA
TTATCCCGTATTGACGCCGGGCAAGAGCAACTCGGTCGCCGCATACACTATTCTCAGAATGACTTGGTTG
AGTACTCACCAGTCACAGAAAAGCATCTTACGGATGGCATGACAGTAAGAGAATTATGCAGTGCTGCCAT
AACCATGAGTGATAACACTGCGGCCAACTTACTTCTGACAACGATCGGAGGACCGAAGGAGCTAACCGCT
TTTTTGCACAACATGGGGGATCATGTAACTCGCCTTGATCGTTGGGAACCGGAGCTGAATGAAGCCATAC
CAAACGACGAGCGTGACACCACGATGCCTGTAGCAATGGCAACAACGTTGCGCAAACTATTAACTGGCGA
ACTACTTACTCTAGCTTCCCGGCAACAATTAATAGACTGGATGGAGGCGGATAAAGTTGCAGGACCACTT
CTGCGCTCGGCCCTTCCGGCTGGCTGGTTTATTGCTGATAAATCTGGAGCCGGTGAGCGTGGGTCTCGCG
GTATCATTGCAGCACTGGGGCCAGATGGTAAGCCCTCCCGTATCGTAGTTATCTACACGACGGGGAGTCA
GGCAACTATGGATGAACGAAATAGACAGATCGCTGAGATAGGTGCCTCACTGATTAAGCATTGGTAACTG
TCAGACCAAGTTTACTCATATATACTTTAGATTGATTTAAAACTTCATTTTTAATTTAAAAGGATCTAGG
TGAAGATCCTTTTTGATAATCTCATGACCAAAATCCCTTAACGTGAGTTTTCGTTCCACTGAGCGTCAGA
CCCCGTAGAAAAGATCAAAGGATCTTCTTGAGATCCTTTTTTTCTGCGCGTAATCTGCTGCTTGCAAACA
AAAAAACCACCGCTACCAGCGGTGGTTTGTTTGCCGGATCAAGAGCTACCAACTCTTTTTCCGAAGGTAA
CTGGCTTCAGCAGAGCGCAGATACCAAATACTGTTCTTCTAGTGTAGCCGTAGTTAGGCCACCACTTCAA
GAACTCTGTAGCACCGCCTACATACCTCGCTCTGCTAATCCTGTTACCAGTGGCTGCTGCCAGTGGCGAT
AAGTCGTGTCTTACCGGGTTGGACTCAAGACGATAGTTACCGGATAAGGCGCAGCGGTCGGGCTGAACGG
GGGGTTCGTGCACACAGCCCAGCTTGGAGCGAACGACCTACACCGAACTGAGATACCTACAGCGTGAGCT
ATGAGAAAGCGCCACGCTTCCCGAAGGGAGAAAGGCGGACAGGTATCCGGTAAGCGGCAGGGTCGGAACA
GGAGAGCGCACGAGGGAGCTTCCAGGGGGAAACGCCTGGTATCTTTATAGTCCTGTCGGGTTTCGCCACC
TCTGACTTGAGCGTCGATTTTTGTGATGCTCGTCAGGGGGGCGGAGCCTATGGAAAAACGCCAGCAACGC
GGCCTTTTTACGGTTCCTGGCCTTTTGCTGGCCTTTTGCTCACATGTTCTTTCCTGCGTTATCCCCTGAT
TCTGTGGATAACCGTATTACCGCCTTTGAGTGAGCTGATACCGCTCGCCGCAGCCGAACGACCGAGCGCA
GCGAGTCAGTGAGCGAGGAAGCGGAAGAGCGCCCAATACGCAAACCGCCTCTCCCCGCGCGTTGGCCGAT
TCATTAATGCAGCTGGCACGACAGGTTTCCCGACTGGAAAGCGGGCAGTGAGCGCAACGCAATTAATGTG
AGTTAGCTCACTCATTAGGCACCCCAGGCTTTACACTTTATGCTTCCGGCTCGTATGTTGTGTGGAATTG
TGAGCGGATAACAATTTCACACAGGAAACAGCTATGACCATGATTACGCCAAGCGCGCAATTAACCCTCA
CTAAAGGGAACAAAAGCTGGAGCTGCAAGC
